Addgene plasmid #234046: pCMV_SS-HA-V5-LaccID-CD4 TM_pDisplay
Purpose: expresses LaccID on the mammalian cell surface
Depositing lab: Alice Ting. Depositing organization: Stanford University. Publication: Directed evolution of LaccID for cell surface proximity labeling and electron microscopy. Lee SY, Roh H, Gonzalez-Perez D, Mackey MR, Hoces D, McLaughlin CN, Lin C, Adams SR, Nguyen K, Kim KY, Luginbuhl DJ, Luo L, Udeshi ND, Carr SA, Hernandez-Lopez RA, Ellisman MH, Alcalde M, Ting AY. Nat Chem Biol. 2025 Aug 1. doi: 10.1038/s41589-025-01973-6. PubMed 40751001.
Backbone
  Vector backbone: pDisplay
  Vector type: Mammalian Expression
Growth in bacteria
  Bacterial resistance: Ampicillin, 100 μg/mL
  Growth temperature: 37°C
  Growth strain: DH5alpha
  Copy number: Unknown
Gene/Insert
  Gene/Insert name: LaccID-CD4TM
  Promoter: CMV
  Cloning method: Gibson Cloning
  Sequencing primers: 5′ CGC AAA TGG GCG GTA GGC GTG
Terms and licenses: Academic/Nonprofit Terms; Industry Terms: Not Available to Industry
Depositor comments: Please visit https://doi.org/10.1101/2024.10.29.620861 for bioRxiv preprint.
How to cite: pCMV_SS-HA-V5-LaccID-CD4 TM_pDisplay was a gift from Alice Ting (Addgene plasmid # 234046 ; http://n2t.net/addgene:234046 ; RRID:Addgene_234046)
