[The description below was written by a language model from this plasmid's Addgene catalogue record and pLannotate feature annotations shown in this document.]
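Description:
pCMV_SS-HA-V5-LaccID-CD4 TM_pDisplay is a mammalian expression plasmid of about 7.4 kb, built on the pDisplay backbone by Gibson cloning, that places the engineered laccase LaccID on the outer face of the plasma membrane. It is propagated in E. coli through a high-copy ColE1/pUC-type origin with ampicillin selection from a β-lactamase gene. An f1 origin is also present. For mammalian cells, the backbone carries an SV40 early promoter driving the Tn5 neomycin/kanamycin phosphotransferase, followed by an HSV TK polyadenylation signal, which would permit G418 selection of stable transfectants. Several small annotated fragments (a short HIV-1 LTR match, a partial ble sequence, and stray bGH and SV40 pieces) appear to be backbone remnants rather than functional elements.

The expression cassette uses the CMV immediate-early enhancer and promoter, with a T7 promoter just downstream, and ends in the bovine growth hormone polyadenylation signal. The open reading frame begins with the mouse Igκ light-chain leader, which directs the protein into the secretory pathway. An HA epitope follows, annotated as a fragment of a 3xHA match. The plasmid name also indicates a V5 tag, but the feature table does not annotate one. Next comes the LaccID coding region, detected by its similarity to a fungal laccase from the white-rot fungus Phlebia radiata. The final segment matches truncated human CD4 lacking the cytoplasmic tail; it supplies the transmembrane anchor, so the enzyme and its tags face the extracellular space. According to the record, the construct is used to express LaccID on the mammalian cell surface. The associated publication describes LaccID as a directed-evolution product for cell surface proximity labeling and electron microscopy.
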