Features (pLannotate 1.2.2; 20 found; start..end, strand, type, name):
     10..389     +  enhancer       CMV enhancer: human cytomegalovirus immediate early enhancer
    390..593     +  promoter       CMV promoter: human cytomegalovirus (CMV) immediate early promoter
    589..622     +  LTR            5' LTR (truncated) (fragment): truncated 5' long terminal repeat (LTR) from HIV-1
    638..656     +  promoter       T7 promoter: promoter for bacteriophage T7 RNA polymerase
    737..799     +  sig_peptide    Igκ leader: leader sequence from mouse immunoglobulin κ light chain
    799..822     +  CDS            3xHA (fragment): three tandem HA epitope tags
    881..2395    +  CDS            LAC: LAC1_PHLRA - Experimental evidence at protein level: Swiss-Prot protein existence level 1. Most probably plays an important role in lignin degradation. From Phlebia radiata (White-rot fungus).
   2420..3082    +  CDS            CD4 (truncated) (fragment): truncated human CD4 cell surface glycoprotein lacking the cytoplasmic tail
   3119..3343    +  polyA_signal   bGH poly(A) signal: bovine growth hormone polyadenylation signal
   3347..3365    +  promoter       SV40 promoter (fragment): SV40 enhancer and early promoter
   3475..4063    -  rep_origin     ori: high-copy-number ColE1/pMB1/pBR322/pUC origin of replication
   4285..4301    +  polyA_signal   bGH poly(A) signal (fragment): bovine growth hormone polyadenylation signal
   4392..4439    -  polyA_signal   HSV TK poly(A) signal: herpes simplex virus thymidine kinase polyadenylation signal (Cole and Stacy, 1985)
   4498..4650    -  CDS            ble (fragment): BLE_KLEPN - Experimental evidence at protein level: Swiss-Prot protein existence level 1. Binding protein with a strong affinity to the bleomycin family of antibiotics. Binds to CL990; an antimitotic-antibiotic compound. From Klebsiella pneumoniae.
   4671..5465    -  CDS            NeoR/KanR: aminoglycoside phosphotransferase from Tn5; aph(3')-II (or nptII); confers resistance to neomycin, kanamycin, and G418 (Geneticin®)
   5500..5853    -  promoter       SV40 promoter: SV40 enhancer and early promoter
   5855..5872    -  promoter       AmpR promoter (fragment): bla
   5913..6773    -  CDS            AmpR: β-lactamase; bla; confers resistance to ampicillin, carbenicillin, and related antibiotics
   6774..6878    -  promoter       AmpR promoter: bla
   6905..7333    +  rep_origin     f1 ori (sequence partly withheld): f1 bacteriophage origin of replication; arrow indicates direction of (+) strand synthesis
>Addgene plasmid #234046 | pCMV_SS-HA-V5-LaccID-CD4 TM_pDisplay | addgene full sequence | sequence record 465769 | Addgene NGS Result
GCGCGCGTTGACATTGATTATTGACTAGTTATTAATAGTAATCAATTACGGGGTCATTAGTTCATAGCCC
ATATATGGAGTTCCGCGTTACATAACTTACGGTAAATGGCCCGCCTGGCTGACCGCCCAACGACCCCCGC
CCATTGACGTCAATAATGACGTATGTTCCCATAGTAACGCCAATAGGGACTTTCCATTGACGTCAATGGG
TGGAGTATTTACGGTAAACTGCCCACTTGGCAGTACATCAAGTGTATCATATGCCAAGTACGCCCCCTAT
TGACGTCAATGACGGTAAATGGCCCGCCTGGCATTATGCCCAGTACATGACCTTATGGGACTTTCCTACT
TGGCAGTACATCTACGTATTAGTCATCGCTATTACCATGGTGATGCGGTTTTGGCAGTACATCAATGGGC
GTGGATAGCGGTTTGACTCACGGGGATTTCCAAGTCTCCACCCCATTGACGTCAATGGGAGTTTGTTTTG
GCACCAAAATCAACGGGACTTTCCAAAATGTCGTAACAACTCCGCCCCATTGACGCAAATGGGCGGTAGG
CGTGTACGGTGGGAGGTCTATATAAGCAGAGCTCTCTGGCTAACTAGAGAACCCACTGCTTACTGGCTTA
TCGAAATTAATACGACTCACTATAGGGAGACCCAAGCTTGGTACCGAGCTCGGATCCACTAGTAACGGCC
GCCAGTGTGCTGGAATTCGGCTTGGGGATATCCACCATGGAGACAGACACACTCCTGCTATGGGTACTGC
TGCTCTGGGTTCCAGGTTCCACTGGTGACTATCCATATGATGTTCCAGATTATGCTGGGGCCCAGCCGGC
CAGATCTGGCGGCGGCAAGCCCATCCCCAACCCCCTGCTGGGCCTGGACAGCACCGCTAGCGCGATAGGA
CCTGTGGCAGACCTTCACATCGCCAATGCAGACATCAGCCCGGATGGGTTCACTCGTTCCGCTGTGCTAG
CGGGTGGAACATTTCCCGGTCCCTTAATAACGGGTAATAAAGGAGATAATTTCCGGATAAACGTCATCAA
CCAGCTTACGGACACGACTATGTTGAGGTCAACCAGTATACATTGGCACGGATTCTTTCAACACGGGACA
AGTTGGGCTGACGGCCCCGCTTTCGTCACTCAGTGCCCCATCGCACCGGGTAACAGTTTTCTTTACAACT
TCACTGTCCCGGATCAAGCGGGCACGTTCTGGTATCATAGTCACCTAAGTACCCAGTATTGTGACGGACT
TAGTGGTCCGTTTGTAGTTTACGACCCCAACGATCCCCATCGTAGCTTATACGATGTGGATGATGAAAGC
ACTGTAATTACTCTTGCGGACTGGTACCACACCCCGGCTCCCCAGTTGGCCGCTGCGCCGCCCGTCCCAG
ATAGCACCCTAATAAACGGGAAAGGAAGGTATGCCGGAGGCCCAACGTCCCCGTTAGCCGTGATAAACGT
AGAGCAGGGAAAAAGATATAGGTTTCGTCTTATATCTATTTCCTGTGATCCGAATTTTACATTTAGCATT
GATGGCCATAATATGACTATCATTGAAGCTGATGGGGTGAACACGCAACCACTGACCGTGGACTCTATCC
AGATTTTCGCTGGCCAAAGATATTCCTTCGTCCTGAATGCGAACCAGCCTGTTGGTAACTATTGGATAAG
AGCGAATCCAAATATAGGAACGACAGGATTCGCAGGTGGTATTAATAGTGCGATCCTACGTTATGTAGGA
GCTCCAGAAGCAGACCCTACAACGACCCAAACAACATCCACAAATCCAGTGAACGAAACAAACCTACACC
CCTTGGAGAACCCCGGAGCCCCGGGGAATCCGACTCCGGGTGGTGCTGATGTGAACATCAACCTTAACAT
CGGATTCTCCTCAACGGGACAATTCACCATAAACGGTGTTTCCTTCATACCACCCACCGTTCCCGTCTTG
TTGCAAATCCTGTCCGGGGCGCGTACGGCACAAGATCTGCTTCCTAGCGGCTCTGTTTATACATTACCGC
CGAACAAAGTCATAGAAATTAGTATGCCAGGCGGCGCTAGCGCAGCCGGGGGGCCTCACCCGTTCCATTT
GCACGGCCACACTTTTGATGTGGTACGTTCAGCGGGATCATCAACTTACAACTACGTGAATCCAGTCAGA
AGAGATGTCGTCTCCATTGGAACGGCGGGAGATAACGTGACAATTAGGTTCACTACGGACAACCCGGGTC
CATGGTTCCTACATTGTCATATCGACTGGCATCTTGAGGCCGGTTTAGCCGTCGTATTCGCTGAAGACAC
ACCTGATATCGCAAGCGCTAATCCCGTTCCGGCTGCGTGGGACGACCTATGCCCTATTTATGATGCGTTA
AGCCCCGACGATCAACCGCGGCTGCAGGTCGACCTCGACTTCCAGAAGGCCTCCAGCATAGTCTATAAGA
AAGAGGGGGAACAGGTGGAGTTCTCCTTCCCACTCGCCTTTACAGTTGAAAAGCTGACGGGCAGTGGCGA
GCTGTGGTGGCAGGCGGAGAGGGCTTCCTCCTCCAAGTCTTGGATCACCTTTGACCTGAAGAACAAGGAA
GTGTCTGTAAAACGGGTTACCCAGGACCCTAAGCTCCAGATGGGCAAGAAGCTCCCGCTCCACCTCACCC
TGCCCCAGGCCTTGCCTCAGTATGCTGGCTCTGGAAACCTCACCCTGGCCCTTGAAGCGAAAACAGGAAA
GTTGCATCAGGAAGTGAACCTGGTGGTGATGAGAGCCACTCAGCTCCAGAAAAATTTGACCTGTGAGGTG
TGGGGACCCACCTCCCCTAAGCTGATGCTGAGCTTGAAACTGGAGAACAAGGAGGCAAAGGTCTCGAAGC
GGGAGAAGGCGGTGTGGGTGCTGAACCCTGAGGCGGGGATGTGGCAGTGTCTGCTGAGTGACTCGGGACA
GGTCCTGCTGGAATCCAACATCAAGGTTCTGCCCACATGGTCCACCCCGGTGCAGCCAATGGCCCTGATT
GTGCTGGGGGGCGTCGCCGGCCTCCTGCTTTTCATTGGGCTAGGCATCTTCTTCTGTGTCAGGTGCCGGC
ACCGAAGGCGCTAGGCGGCCGCTCGAGATCAGCCTCGACTGTGCCTTCTAGTTGCCAGCCATCTGTTGTT
TGCCCCTCCCCCGTGCCTTCCTTGACCCTGGAAGGTGCCACTCCCACTGTCCTTTCCTAATAAAATGAGG
AAATTGCATCGCATTGTCTGAGTAGGTGTCATTCTATTCTGGGGGGTGGGGTGGGGCAGGACAGCAAGGG
GGAGGATTGGGAAGACAATAGCAGGCATGCTGGGGATGCGGTGGGCTCTATGGCTTCTGAGGCGGAAAGA
ACCAGTGGCGGTAATACGGTTATCCACAGAATCAGGGGATAACGCAGGAAAGAACATGTGAGCAAAAGGC
CAGCAAAAGGCCAGGAACCGTAAAAAGGCCGCGTTGCTGGCGTTTTTCCATAGGCTCCGCCCCCCTGACG
AGCATCACAAAAATCGACGCTCAAGTCAGAGGTGGCGAAACCCGACAGGACTATAAAGATACCAGGCGTT
TCCCCCTGGAAGCTCCCTCGTGCGCTCTCCTGTTCCGACCCTGCCGCTTACCGGATACCTGTCCGCCTTT
CTCCCTTCGGGAAGCGTGGCGCTTTCTCATAGCTCACGCTGTAGGTATCTCAGTTCGGTGTAGGTCGTTC
GCTCCAAGCTGGGCTGTGTGCACGAACCCCCCGTTCAGCCCGACCGCTGCGCCTTATCCGGTAACTATCG
TCTTGAGTCCAACCCGGTAAGACACGACTTATCGCCACTGGCAGCAGCCACTGGTAACAGGATTAGCAGA
GCGAGGTATGTAGGCGGTGCTACAGAGTTCTTGAAGTGGTGGCCTAACTACGGCTACACTAGAAGAACAG
TATTTGGTATCTGCGCTCTGCTGAAGCCAGTTACCTTCGGAAAAAGAGTTGGTAGCTCTTGATCCGGCAA
ACAAACCACCGCTGGTAGCGGTGGTTTTTTTGTTTGCAAGCAGCAGATTACGCGCAGAAAAAAAGGATCT
CAAGAAGATCCTTTGATCTTTTCTACGGGGTCTGACGCTCAGTGGAACGAAAACTCACGTTAAGGGATTT
TGGTCATGAGATTATCAAAAAGGATCTTCACCTAGATCCTTTTAAATTAAAAATGAAGTTTTAAATCAAT
CTAAAGTATATATGAGTAACCTGAGGCTATGGCAGGGCCTGCCGCCCCGACGTTGGCTGCGAGCCCTGGG
CCTTCACCCGAACTTGGGGGGTGGGGTGGGGAAAAGGAAGAAACGCGGGCGTATTGGCCCCAATGGGGTC
TCGGTGGGGTATCGACAGAGTGCCAGCCCTGGGACCGAACCCCGCGTTTATGAACAAACGACCCAACACC
GTGCGTTTTATTCTGTCTTTTTATTGCCGTCATAGCGCGGGTTCCTTCCGGTATTGTCTCCTTCCGTGTT
TCAGTTAGCCTCCCCCTAGGGTGGGCGAAGAACTCCAGCATGAGATCCCCGCGCTGGAGGATCATCCAGC
CGGCGTCCCGGAAAACGATTCCGAAGCCCAACCTTTCATAGAAGGCGGCGGTGGAATCGAAATCTCGTGA
TGGCAGGTTGGGCGTCGCTTGGTCGGTCATTTCGAACCCCAGAGTCCCGCTCAGAAGAACTCGTCAAGAA
GGCGATAGAAGGCGATGCGCTGCGAATCGGGAGCGGCGATACCGTAAAGCACGAGGAAGCGGTCAGCCCA
TTCGCCGCCAAGCTCTTCAGCAATATCACGGGTAGCCAACGCTATGTCCTGATAGCGGTCCGCCACACCC
AGCCGGCCACAGTCGATGAATCCAGAAAAGCGGCCATTTTCCACCATGATATTCGGCAAGCAGGCATCGC
CATGGGTCACGACGAGATCCTCGCCGTCGGGCATGCTCGCCTTGAGCCTGGCGAACAGTTCGGCTGGCGC
GAGCCCCTGATGCTCTTCGTCCAGATCATCCTGATCGACAAGACCGGCTTCCATCCGAGTACGTGCTCGC
TCGATGCGATGTTTCGCTTGGTGGTCGAATGGGCAGGTAGCCGGATCAAGCGTATGCAGCCGCCGCATTG
CATCAGCCATGATGGATACTTTCTCGGCAGGAGCAAGGTGAGATGACAGGAGATCCTGCCCCGGCACTTC
GCCCAATAGCAGCCAGTCCCTTCCCGCTTCAGTGACAACGTCGAGCACAGCTGCGCAAGGAACGCCCGTC
GTGGCCAGCCACGATAGCCGCGCTGCCTCGTCTTGCAGTTCATTCAGGGCACCGGACAGGTCGGTCTTGA
CAAAAAGAACCGGGCGCCCCTGCGCTGACAGCCGGAACACGGCGGCATCAGAGCAGCCGATTGTCTGTTG
TGCCCAGTCATAGCCGAATAGCCTCTCCACCCAAGCGGCCGGAGAACCTGCGTGCAATCCATCTTGTTCA
ATCATGCGAAACGATCCTCATCCTGTCTCTTGATCGATCTTTGCAAAAGCCTAGGCCTCCAAAAAAGCCT
CCTCACTACTTCTGGAATAGCTCAGAGGCCGGGCCTCGGCCTCTGCATAAATAAAAAAAATTAGTCAGCC
ATGGGGCGGAGAATGGGCGGAACTGGGCGGAGTTAGGGGCGGGATGGGCGGAGTTAGGGGCGGGACTATG
GTTGCTGACTAATTGAGATGCATGCTTTGCATACTTCTGCCTGCTGGGGAGCCTGGGGACTTTCCACACC
TGGTTGCTGACTAATTGAGATGCATGCTTTGCATACTTCTGCCTGCTGGGGAGCCTGGGGACTTTCCACA
CCCTAACTGACACACATTCCACAGCTGGTTCTTTCCGCCTCAGGACTCTTCCTTTTTCAATAAATCAATC
TAAAGTATATATGAGTAAACTTGGTCTGACAGTTACCAATGCTTAATCAGTGAGGCACCTATCTCAGCGA
TCTGTCTATTTCGTTCATCCATAGTTGCCTGACTCCCCGTCGTGTAGATAACTACGATACGGGAGGGCTT
ACCATCTGGCCCCAGTGCTGCAATGATACCGCGAGACCCACGCTCACCGGCTCCAGATTTATCAGCAATA
AACCAGCCAGCCGGAAGGGCCGAGCGCAGAAGTGGTCCTGCAACTTTATCCGCCTCCATCCAGTCTATTA
ATTGTTGCCGGGAAGCTAGAGTAAGTAGTTCGCCAGTTAATAGTTTGCGCAACGTTGTTGCCATTGCTAC
AGGCATCGTGGTGTCACGCTCGTCGTTTGGTATGGCTTCATTCAGCTCCGGTTCCCAACGATCAAGGCGA
GTTACATGATCCCCCATGTTGTGCAAAAAAGCGGTTAGCTCCTTCGGTCCTCCGATCGTTGTCAGAAGTA
AGTTGGCCGCAGTGTTATCACTCATGGTTATGGCAGCACTGCATAATTCTCTTACTGTCATGCCATCCGT
AAGATGCTTTTCTGTGACTGGTGAGTACTCAACCAAGTCATTCTGAGAATAGTGTATGCGGCGACCGAGT
TGCTCTTGCCCGGCGTCAATACGGGATAATACCGCGCCACATAGCAGAACTTTAAAAGTGCTCATCATTG
GAAAACGTTCTTCGGGGCGAAAACTCTCAAGGATCTTACCGCTGTTGAGATCCAGTTCGATGTAACCCAC
TCGTGCACCCAACTGATCTTCAGCATCTTTTACTTTCACCAGCGTTTCTGGGTGAGCAAAAACAGGAAGG
CAAAATGCCGCAAAAAAGGGAATAAGGGCGACACGGAAATGTTGAATACTCATACTCTTCCTTTTTCAAT
ATTATTGAAGCATTTATCAGGGTTATTGTCTCATGAGCGGATACATATTTGAATGTATTTAGAAAAATAA
ACAAATAGGGGTTCCGCGCACATTTCCCCGAAAAGTGCCACCTG
[124 nt withheld, positions 6905-7028]
C
[91 nt withheld, positions 7030-7120]
A
[49 nt withheld, positions 7122-7170]
CCTTTGACGTTGGAGTCCACGTTCTTT
[37 nt withheld, positions 7198-7234]
ACCCTATCTCGGTCTATTCTTTTGATTTATAAGGGATTTTGCCGATTTCGGCCTATTGGTTAAAAAATGA
GCTGATTTAACAAAAATTTAACGCGAATTTTAACAAAATATTAACGCTTACAATTTAC
